Addgene plasmid #13328: pJH548
Depositing lab: Martin Gellert. Depositing organization: National Institute of Diabetes & Digestive & Kidney Diseases (NIDDK). Publication: Expression and V(D)J recombination activity of mutated RAG-1 proteins. Sadofsky MJ, Hesse JE, McBlane JF, Gellert M. Nucleic Acids Res. 1993 Dec 11. 21(24):5644-50. 10.1093/nar/21.24.5644 PubMed 8284210.
Backbone
  Vector backbone: pCDM8
  Backbone manufacturer: Invitrogen
  Backbone size w/o insert (bp): 4356
  Vector type: Mammalian Expression
Growth in bacteria
  Bacterial resistance: Ampicillin and Tetracycline, 100 & 10 μg/mL
  Growth temperature: 37°C
  Growth strain: Top10/P3
  Growth instructions: Grow in SupF strain. The supF tRNA suppressor gene is used for selection in E. coli.
  Copy number: High Copy
Gene/Insert
  Gene/Insert name: RAG-1 (alt name: RAG1)
  Species: M. musculus (mouse)
  Entrez Gene: Rag1 (a.k.a. Rag-1)
  Cloning method: Restriction Enzyme
  Sequencing primers: 5′ T7
Terms and licenses: Academic/Nonprofit Terms; Industry Terms: Not Available to Industry
Depositor comments: cDNA was synthesized by reverse transcription of total RNA obtained from cell line 22D6, an Abelson murine leukemia virus transformed pre-B cell line. RAG-1 cDNA was then amplified by PCR, using specific primers designed also to add restriction enzyme recognition sites adjacent to the largest open reading frame for subsequent cloning. PCR products were subcloned into the pCDM8 vector.
How to cite: pJH548 was a gift from Martin Gellert (Addgene plasmid # 13328 ; http://n2t.net/addgene:13328 ; RRID:Addgene_13328)
