[The description below was written by a language model from this plasmid's Addgene catalogue record and the feature table of its GenBank file.]
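Description:
pJH548 is a mammalian expression plasmid carrying the mouse RAG-1 (Rag1) cDNA in the pCDM8 backbone. According to the depositor's notes, the cDNA was made by reverse transcription of total RNA from 22D6, an Abelson murine leukemia virus-transformed pre-B cell line. It was then PCR-amplified with primers that added restriction sites flanking the largest open reading frame, and the product was subcloned into pCDM8 by restriction cloning. The record does not name the promoter driving RAG-1, list any tags, or give the insert size. A T7 primer is listed for sequencing from the 5′ side of the insert.

Propagation in bacteria relies on an unusual selection scheme. pCDM8 carries no conventional antibiotic resistance gene but instead encodes the supF suppressor tRNA. The plasmid is grown in a host such as Top10/P3, whose P3 episome carries amber-mutated ampicillin and tetracycline resistance genes. Suppression of those mutations by supF restores resistance, so cells are selected with both drugs. The plasmid is recorded as high copy.

RAG-1 is one of the two lymphoid-specific proteins that initiate V(D)J recombination of antigen receptor genes. The associated publication concerns the expression and recombination activity of mutated RAG-1 proteins, so the construct fits use in transfecting mammalian cells to supply RAG-1 for such assays. The record does not indicate any mutation in this particular clone.

The available sequence record is only a 698 bp partial read. It annotates nothing beyond a common SK/pBluescript-type sequencing primer site, so it neither confirms nor details the vector elements or the insert.
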