LOCUS       Exported 698 bp ds-DNA linear SYN 04-JUN-2021
DEFINITION  synthetic linear DNA
ACCESSION   .
VERSION     .
KEYWORDS    pJH548
SOURCE      synthetic DNA construct
  ORGANISM  synthetic DNA construct
REFERENCE   1 (bases 1 to 698)
  AUTHORS   Sadofsky MJ, Hesse JE, McBlane JF, Gellert M
  TITLE     Expression and V(D)J recombination activity of mutated RAG-1
            proteins.
  JOURNAL   Nucleic Acids Res. 1993 Dec 11. 21(24):5644-50.
  PUBMED    8284210
REFERENCE   2 (bases 1 to 698)
  AUTHORS   .
  TITLE     Direct Submission
  JOURNAL   Exported Jun 4, 2021 from SnapGene Server 1.1.58
            http://www.snapgene.com
FEATURES             Location/Qualifiers
     source          1..698
                     /organism="synthetic DNA construct"
                     /mol_type="other DNA"
     primer_bind     41..57
                     /label=SK primer
                     /note="common sequencing primer, one of multiple similar
                     variants"
     primer_bind     41..57
                     /label=pBluescriptSK
                     /note="For pBluescript vector"
ORIGIN
        1 ttccatacct accagttctg cgcctgcagg tcgcggccgc tctagaacta gtggatccaa
       61 catggctgcc tccttgccgt ctaccctgag cttcagttct gcacccgatg aaattcaaca
      121 cccacaaatc aaattttccg agtggaaatt taagctgttt agggtgagat cctttgaaaa
      181 ggcacccgaa gaagcacaga aggagaagga ttcctcagag gggaaacctt acctagaaca
      241 gtctccagta gttccagaga agcctggtgg tcagaactca attctgactc aacgagcact
      301 gaaactccat cctaaatttt caaagaaatt ccatgctgat gggaagtcaa gcgacaaagc
      361 agttcaccaa gccaggctta gacacttctg ccgcatctgt gggaatcgtt tcaagagtga
      421 cgggcacagc cggagatacc cagtccacgg gcccgtggac gctaaaaccc aaagtctttt
      481 ccgaaagaag gaaaaaagag tcacttcctg gccagacctc attgccagga ttttccggat
      541 cgacgtgaag gcagatgttg actccatcca cccgacggaa ttctgccatg actgttggag
      601 catcatgcac agaaagttca gcagttccca cagtcaggtc tacttcccaa ggaaagtgac
      661 cgtggagtgg cacccccaca caccgtcctg tgacatct
//
