>Addgene plasmid #13328 | pJH548 | addgene partial sequence | sequence record 19692 | 13328 with CMV-F
TAGAGAACCCACTGCTTACTGGCTTATCGAAATTAATACGACTCACTATAGGGAGACCCAAGCTTCTAGA
GATCCCTCGACCTCGAGGGATCTTCCATACCTACCAGTTCTGCGCCTGCAGGTCGCGGCCGCTCTAGAAC
TAGTGGATCCAACATGGCTGCCTCCTTGCCGTCTACCCTGAGCTTCAGTTCTGCACCCGATGAAATTCAA
CACCCACAAATCAAATTTTCCGAGTGGAAATTTAAGCTGTTTAGGGTGAGATCCTTTGAAAAGGCACCCG
AAGAAGCACAGAAGGAGAAGGATTCCTCAGAGGGGAAACCTTACCTAGAACAGTCTCCAGTAGTTCCAGA
GAAGCCTGGTGGTCAGAACTCAATTCTGACTCAACGAGCACTGAAACTCCATCCTAAATTTTCAAAGAAA
TTCCATGCTGATGGGAAGTCAAGCGACAAAGCAGTTCACCAAGCCAGGCTTAGACACTTCTGCCGCATCT
GTGGGAATCGTTTCTAGAGTGACGGGCACAGCCGGAGATACCCAGTCCACGGGCCCGTGGACGCTAAAAC
CCAAAGTCTTTTCCGAAAGAAGGAAATAAGAGTCACTTCCTGGCCAGACCTCATTGCCAGGATTTT
